>Addgene plasmid #22764 | pAc5.1A-Dm-miR-2a-1 | depositor full sequence | sequence record 57775 | pAc5.1A-Dm-miR-2a-1 sequence 5824 bps
CTTCAAGGAATTAATTCTATATTCTAAAAACACAAATGATACTTCTAAAAAAAATCATGAATGGCATCAA
CTCTGAATCAAATCTTTGCAGATGCACCTACTTCTCATTTCCACTGTCACATCATTTTTCCAGATCTCGC
TGCCTGTTATGTGGCCCACAAACCAAGACACGTTTTATGGCCATTAAAGCTGGCTGATCGTCGCCAAACA
CCAAATACATATCAATATGTACATTCGAGAAAGAAGCGATCAAAGAAGCGTCTTCGGGCGAGTAGGAGAA
TGCGGAGGAGAAGGAGAACGAGCTGATCTAGTATCTCTCCACAATCCAATGCCAACTGACCAACTGGCCA
TATTCGGAGCAATTTGAAGCCAATTTCCATCGCCTGGCGATCGCTCCATTCTTGGCTATATGTTTTTCAC
CGTTCCCGGGGCCATTTTCAAAGACTCGTCGGTAAGATAAGATTGTGTCACTCGCTGTCTCTCTTCATTT
GTCGAAGAATGCTGAGGAATTTCGCGATGACGTCGGCGAGTATTTTGAAGAATGAGAATAATTTGTATTT
ATACGAAAATCAGTTAGTGGAATTTTCTACAAAAACATGTTATCTATAGATAATTTTGTTGCAAAATATG
TTGACTATGACAAAGATTGTATGTATATACCTTTAATGTATTCTCATTTTCTTATGTATTTATAATGGCA
ATGATGATACTGATGATATTTTAAGATGATGCCAGACCACAGGCTGATTTCTGCGTCTTTTGCCGAACGC
AGTGCATGTGCGGTTGTTGTTTTTTGGAATAGTTTCAATTTTCGGACTGTCCGCTTTGATTTCAGTTTCT
TGGCTTATTCAAAAAGCAAAGTAAAGCCAAAAAAGCGAGATGGCAATACCAAATGCGGCAAAACGGTAGT
GGAAGGAAAGGGGTGCGGGGCAGCGGAAGGAAGGGTGGGGCGGGGCGTGGCGGGGTCTGTGGCTGGGCGC
GACGTCACCGACGTTGGAGCCACTCCTTTGACCATGTGTGCGTGTGTGTATTATTCGTGTCTCGCCACTC
GCCGGTTGTTTTTTTCTTTTTATCTCGCTCTCTCTAGCGCCATCTCGTACGCATGCTCAACGCACCGCAT
GTTGCCGTGTCCTTTATGCGTCATTTTGGCTCGAAATAGGCAATTATTTAAACAAAGATTAGTCAACGAA
AACGCTAAAATAAATAAGTCTACAATATGGTTACTTATTGCCATGTGTGTGCAGCCAACGATAGCAACAA
AAGCAACAACACAGTGGCTTTCCCTCTTTCACTTTTTGTTTGCAAGCGCGTGCGAGCAAGACGGCACGAC
CGGCAAACGCAATTACGCTGACAAAGAGCAGACGAAGTTTTGGCCGAAAAACATCAAGGCGCCTGATACG
AATGCATTTGCAATAACAATTGCGATATTTAATATTGTTTATGAAGCTGTTTGACTTCAAAACACACAAA
AAAAAAAATAAAACAAATTATTTGAAAGAGAATTAGGAATCGGACAGCTTATCGTTACGGGCTAACAGCA
CACCGAGACGAAATAGCTTACCTGACGTCACAGCCTCTGGAAGAACTGCCGCCAAGCAGAGAGAGAGAGA
AAAAGAGGGAGAGCAGCTTAGACCGCATGTGCTTGTGTGTGAGGCGTCTCTCTCTTCGTCTCCTGTTTGC
GCAAACGCATAGACTGCACTGAGAAAATCGATTACCTATTTTTTATGAATGAATATTTGCACTATTACTA
TTCAAAACTATTAAGATAGCAATCACATTCAATAGCCAAATACTATACCACCTGAGCGATGCAACGAAAT
GATCAATTTGAGCAAAAATGCTGCATATTTAGGACGGCATCATTATAGAAATGCTTCTTGCTGTGTACTT
TTCTCTCGTCTGGCAGCTGTTTCGCCGTTATTGTTAAAACCGGCTTAAGTTAGGTGTGTTTTCTACGACT
AGTGATGCCCCTACTAGAAGATGTGTGTTGCACAAATGTCCCTGAATAACCAATTTGAAGTGCAGATAGC
AGTAAACGTAAGCTAATATGAATATTATTTAACTGTAATGTTTTAATATCGCTGGACATTACTAATAAAC
CCACTATAAACACATGTACATATGTATGTTTTGGCATACAATGAGTAGTTGGGGAAAAAATGTGTAAAAG
CACCGTGACCATCACAGCATAAAGATAACCAGCTGAAGTATCGAATATGAGTAACCCCCAAATTGAATCA
CATGCCGCAACTGATAGGACCCATGGAAGTACACTCTTCATGGCGATATACAAGACACACACAAGCACGA
ACACCCAGTTGCGGAGGAAATTCTCCGTAAATGAAAACCCAATCGGCGAACAATTCATACCCATATATGG
TAAAAGTTTTGAACGCGACTTGAGAGCGGAGAGCATTGCGGCTGATAAGGTTTTAGCGCTAAGCGGGCTT
TATAAAACGGGCTGCGGGACCAGTTTTCATATCACTACCGTTTGAGTTCTTGTGCTGTGTGGATACTCCT
CCCGACACAAAGCCGCTCCATCAGCCAGCAGTCGTCTAATCCAGAGACCCCGGATCGGGGTACCTACTAG
TCCAGTGTGGTGGAATTGCAAAAAAAAAATCAATCAAAAAACAATTTGAAAATTCCAAAAAAAAAGCATA
ATTGAACACAAAAAGTATAAAAACGGTAACAAGTGTCTGATTTTGTTTATATCATTACATGAGCATGAAA
ACCAAAATTGAAAATTCTGAACTCCCGCAGTCAAGTATCCCGAAACCTCAATCAATAAAACTATATTGGC
GCATTCATGCTGGGCTCTCAAAGTGGTTGTGAAATGCATTTCCGCTTTGCGCGGCATATCACAGCCAGCT
TTGATGAGCTTAGCGTAATGTATCGTACATCAAATCATAATAATACCTCCCGCCACATAATTCACACGCC
CATCATAAATAAAACACACTATGTCCGCCTCAAATCTGTATAATATTTGTAGTGAAATGCAATCGGAAAA
TAAACGCGGCTAACAGAGATCTGAATTCGGAACAACGGGGGACAGATGCATGCCACAGCACCGAAAAATG
GCTCCTCGAGTCTAGAGGGCCCTTCGAAGGTAAGCCTATCCCTAACCCTCTCCTCGGTCTCGATTCTACG
CGTACCGGTCATCATCACCATCACCATTGAGTTTAAACCCGCTGATCAGCCTCGACTGTGCCTTCTAAGG
CCTGAGCTCGCTGATCAGCCTCGATCGAGGATCCAGACATGATAAGATACATTGATGAGTTTGGACAAAC
CACAACTAGAATGCAGTGAAAAAAATGCTTTATTTGTGAAATTTGTGATGCTATTGCTTTATTTGTAACC
ATTATAAGCTGCAATAAACAAGTTAACAACAACAATTGCATTCATTTTATGTTTCAGGTTCAGGGGGAGG
TGTGGGAGGTTTTTTAAAGCAAGTAAAACCTCTACAAATGTGGTATGGCTGATTATGATCAGTCGACCGA
TGCCCTTGAGAGCCTTCAACCCAGTCAGCTCCTTCCGGTGGGCGCGGGGCATGACTATCGTCGCCGCACT
TATGACTGTCTTCTTTATCATGCAACTCGTAGGACAGGTGCCGGCAGCGCTCTGGGTCATTTTCGGCGAG
GACCGCTTTCGCTGGAGCGCGACGATGATCGGCCTGTCGCTTGCGGTATTCGGAATCTTGCACGCCCTCG
CTCAAGCCTTCGTCACTGGTCCCGCCACCAAACGTTTCGGCGAGAAGCAGGCCATTATCGCCGGCATGGC
GGCCGACGCGCTGGGCTACGTCTTGCTGGCGTTCGCGACGCGAGGCTGGATGGCCTTCCCCATTATGATT
CTTCTCGCTTCCGGCGGCATCGGGATGCCCGCGTTGCAGGCCATGCTGTCCAGGCAGGTAGATGACGACC
ATCAGGGACAGCTTCAAGGATCGCTCGCGGCTCTTACCAGCCAGCAAAAGGCCAGGAACCGTAAAAAGGC
CGCGTTGCTGGCGTTTTTCCATAGGCTCCGCCCCCCTGACGAGCATCACAAAAATCGACGCTCAAGTCAG
AGGTGGCGAAACCCGACAGGACTATAAAGATACCAGGCGTTTCCCCCTGGAAGCTCCCTCGTGCGCTCTC
CTGTTCCGACCCTGCCGCTTACCGGATACCTGTCCGCCTTTCTCCCTTCGGGAAGCGTGGCGCTTTCTCA
ATGCTCACGCTGTAGGTATCTCAGTTCGGTGTAGGTCGTTCGCTCCAAGCTGGGCTGTGTGCACGAACCC
CCCGTTCAGCCCGACCGCTGCGCCTTATCCGGTAACTATCGTCTTGAGTCCAACCCGGTAAGACACGACT
TATCGCCACTGGCAGCAGCCACTGGTAACAGGATTAGCAGAGCGAGGTATGTAGGCGGTGCTACAGAGTT
CTTGAAGTGGTGGCCTAACTACGGCTACACTAGAAGGACAGTATTTGGTATCTGCGCTCTGCTGAAGCCA
GTTACCTTCGGAAAAAGAGTTGGTAGCTCTTGATCCGGCAAACAAACCACCGCTGGTAGCGGTGGTTTTT
TTGTTTGCAAGCAGCAGATTACGCGCAGAAAAAAAGGATCTCAAGAAGATCCTTTGATCTTTTCTACGGG
GTCTGACGCTCAGTGGAACGAAAACTCACGTTAAGGGATTTTGGTCATGAGATTATCAAAAAGGATCTTC
ACCTAGATCCTTTTAAATTAAAAATGAAGTTTTAAATCAATCTAAAGTATATATGAGTAAACTTGGTCTG
ACAGTTACCAATGCTTAATCAGTGAGGCACCTATCTCAGCGATCTGTCTATTTCGTTCATCCATAGTTGC
CTGACTCCCCGTCGTGTAGATAACTACGATACGGGAGGGCTTACCATCTGGCCCCAGTGCTGCAATGATA
CCGCGAGACCCACGCTCACCGGCTCCAGATTTATCAGCAATAAACCAGCCAGCCGGAAGGGCCGAGCGCA
GAAGTGGTCCTGCAACTTTATCCGCCTCCATCCAGTCTATTAATTGTTGCCGGGAAGCTAGAGTAAGTAG
TTCGCCAGTTAATAGTTTGCGCAACGTTGTTGCCATTGCTGCAGGCATCGTGGTGTCACGCTCGTCGTTT
GGTATGGCTTCATTCAGCTCCGGTTCCCAACGATCAAGGCGAGTTACATGATCCCCCATGTTGTGCAAAA
AAGCGGTTAGCTCCTTCGGTCCTCCGATCGTTGTCAGAAGTAAGTTGGCCGCAGTGTTATCACTCATGGT
TATGGCAGCACTGCATAATTCTCTTACTGTCATGCCATCCGTAAGATGCTTTTCTGTGACTGGTGAGTAC
TCAACCAAGTCATTCTGAGAATAGTGTATGCGGCGACCGAGTTGCTCTTGCCCGGCGTCAACACGGGATA
ATACCGCGCCACATAGCAGAACTTTAAAAGTGCTCATCATTGGAAAACGTTCTTCGGGGCGAAAACTCTC
AAGGATCTTACCGCTGTTGAGATCCAGTTCGATGTAACCCACTCGTGCACCCAACTGATCTTCAGCATCT
TTTACTTTCACCAGCGTTTCTGGGTGAGCAAAAACAGGAAGGCAAAATGCCGCAAAAAAGGGAATAAGGG
CGACACGGAAATGTTGAATACTCATACTCTTCCTTTTTCAATATTATTGAAGCATTTATCAGGGTTATTG
TCTCATGAGCGGATACATATTTGAATGTATTTAGAAAAATAAACAAATAGGGGTTCCGCGCACATTTCCC
CGAAAAGTGCCACCTGACGTCTAAGAAACCATTATTATCATGACATTAACCTATAAAAATAGGCGTATCA
CGAGGCCCTTTCGT
Features (pLannotate 1.2.2; 9 found; start..end, strand, type, name):
     56..2568    +  promoter       Ac5 promoter: Drosophila melanogaster actin 5C promoter
   2810..2882    +  ncRNA          mir-2: Accession: RF00047 - mir-2 microRNA precursor
   3109..3150    +  CDS            V5 tag: epitope tag from simian virus 5
   3250..3384    -  polyA_signal   SV40 poly(A) signal: SV40 polyadenylation signal
   3407..3491    -  CDS            large T antigen (fragment): large T antigen from SV40 (simian virus 40)
   3492..3962    +  CDS            TcR (fragment): tetracycline efflux protein; tet; confers resistance to tetracycline
   4006..4594    -  rep_origin     ori: high-copy-number ColE1/pMB1/pBR322/pUC origin of replication
   4765..5625    -  CDS            AmpR: β-lactamase; bla; confers resistance to ampicillin, carbenicillin, and related antibiotics
   5626..5730    -  promoter       AmpR promoter: bla
