[The description below was written by a language model from this plasmid's Addgene catalogue record and pLannotate feature annotations shown in this document.]
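Description:
pAc5.1A-Dm-miR-2a-1 is a Drosophila expression plasmid built on the commercial pAc5.1A backbone and carrying a fragment of the primary transcript of the D. melanogaster microRNA miR-2a-1. The 477 bp insert was cloned between the EcoRI and XhoI sites, both of which remain intact, giving a plasmid of 5,824 nt. In E. coli it is maintained at high copy number through a ColE1/pUC-type origin and selected with ampicillin via the β-lactamase gene and its own bla promoter. No selectable marker for fly cells is annotated, which suggests transient transfection or co-transfection with a separate selection plasmid.

Expression of the insert is driven by the strong, constitutive actin 5C (Ac5) promoter, which occupies about 2.5 kb upstream of the cloning site. The annotated mir-2 precursor hairpin lies within the insert, flanked by native primary-transcript sequence, so the RNA made in cells should enter the endogenous microRNA pathway, with the hairpin excised by Drosha and then processed to mature miR-2a. Downstream, the backbone contributes a V5 epitope tag coding segment and an SV40 polyadenylation signal. Because the insert is a non-coding RNA, the tag has no functional role here, while the poly(A) signal serves to terminate the transcript. Short annotated fragments of SV40 large T antigen and of a tetracycline resistance gene are backbone remnants and are not expected to be functional.

The associated study analysed mRNAs regulated by Drosha and Argonaute proteins in Drosophila. This points to use in overexpressing miR-2a in cultured fly cells, for example to test repression of candidate targets, though the record does not give specific assay details.
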