Addgene plasmid #22764: pAc5.1A-Dm-miR-2a-1
Depositing lab: Elisa Izaurralde. Depositing organization: Max Planck Institute for Developmental Biology. Publication: Genome-wide analysis of mRNAs regulated by Drosha and Argonaute proteins in Drosophila melanogaster. Rehwinkel J, Natalin P, Stark A, Brennecke J, Cohen SM, Izaurralde E. Mol Cell Biol. 2006 Apr . 26(8):2965-75. 10.1128/MCB.26.8.2965-2975.2006 PubMed 16581772.
Backbone
  Vector backbone: pAc5.1A
  Backbone manufacturer: Invitrogen
  Backbone size w/o insert (bp): 5348
  Vector type: Drosophila expression
Growth in bacteria
  Bacterial resistance: Ampicillin, 100 μg/mL
  Growth temperature: 37°C
  Growth strain: DH5alpha
  Growth instructions: Dh5 alpha and XL1-blue
  Copy number: High Copy
Gene/Insert
  Gene/Insert name: micro RNA 2a-1 (alt name: miR-2a-1)
  Species: D. melanogaster (fly); primary transcript
  Insert size (bp): 477
  GenBank ID: NR_001668
  Entrez Gene: mir-2a-1 (a.k.a. Dmel_CR32965, CR32965, Dmel\CR32965, miR-2, miR-2a, miR-2a-1, miR2, miR2a, mir-2, mir-2a)
  Cloning method: Restriction Enzyme; 5′ cloning site EcoRI (not destroyed); 3′ cloning site XhoI (not destroyed)
  Sequencing primers: 5′ Ac5 forward primer site; 3′ BGH reverse priming site
Terms and licenses: Academic/Nonprofit Terms; Industry Terms: Not Available to Industry
How to cite: pAc5.1A-Dm-miR-2a-1 was a gift from Elisa Izaurralde (Addgene plasmid # 22764 ; http://n2t.net/addgene:22764 ; RRID:Addgene_22764)
