>Addgene plasmid #22764 | pAc5.1A-Dm-miR-2a-1 | addgene partial sequence | sequence record 28628 | 22764 with BGH-rev
CTCATGGTGAGGTGATGATGACCGGTACGCGTAGAATCGAGACCGAGGAGAGGGTTAGGGATAGGCTTAC
CTTCGAAGGGCCCTCTAGACTCGAGGAGCCATTTTTCGGTGCTGTGGCATGCATCTGTCCCCCGTTGTTC
CGAATTCAGATCTCTGTTAGCCGCGTTTATTTTCCGATTGCATTTCACTACAAATATTATACAGATTTGA
GGCGGACATAGTGTGTTTTATTTATGATGGGCGTGTGAATTATGTGGCGGGAGGTATTATTATGATTTGA
TGTACGATACATTACGCTAAGCTCATCAAAGCTGGCTGTGATATGCCGCGCAAAGCGGAAATGCATTTCA
CAACCACTTTGAGAGCCCAGCATGAATGCGCCAATATAGTTTTATTGATTGAGGTTTCGGGATACTTGAC
TGCGGGAGTTCAGAATTTTCAATTTTGGTTTTCATGCTCATGTAATGATATAAACAAAATCAGACACTTG
TTACCGTTTTTATACTTTTTGTGTTCAATTATGCTTTTTTTTTGGAATTTTCAAATTGTTTTTTGATTGA
TTTTTTTTTTGCAATTCCACCACACTGGACTAGTAGGTACCCCGATCCGGGGTCTCTGGATTAGACGACT
GCTGGCTGATGGAGCGGCTTTGTGTCGGGAGGAGTATCCACACAGCACAAGAACTCAAACGGTAGTGATA
TGAATGTGGTCCGCAGCCGT
